>Addgene plasmid #142091 | TFORF2461 | addgene full sequence | sequence record 395706 | Addgene NGS Result
TTAATGTAGTCTTATGCAATACTCTTGTAGTCTTGCAACATGGTAACGATGAGTTAGCAACATGCCTTAC
AAGGAGAGAAAAAGCACCGTGCATGCCGATTGGTGGAAGTAAGGTGGTACGATCGTGCCTTATTAGGAAG
GCAACAGACGGGTCTGACATGGATTGGACGAACCACTGAATTGCCGCATTGCAGAGATATTGTATTTAAG
TGCCTAGCTCGATACATAAACGGGTCTCTCTGGTTAGACCAGATCTGAGCCTGGGAGCTCTCTGGCTAAC
TAGGGAACCCACTGCTTAAGCCTCAATAAAGCTTGCCTTGAGTGCTTCAAGTAGTGTGTGCCCGTCTGTT
GTGTGACTCTGGTAACTAGAGATCCCTCAGACCCTTTTAGTCAGTGTGGAAAATCTCTAGCAGTGGCGCC
CGAACAGGGACTTGAAAGCGAAAGGGAAACCAGAGGAGCTCTCTCGACGCAGGACTCGGCTTGCTGAAGC
GCGCACGGCAAGAGGCGAGGGGCGGCGACTGGTGAGTACGCCAAAAATTTTGACTAGCGGAGGCTAGAAG
GAGAGAGATGGGTGCGAGAGCGTCAGTATTAAGCGGGGGAGAATTAGATCGCGATGGGAAAAAATTCGGT
TAAGGCCAGGGGGAAAGAAAAAATATAAATTAAAACATATAGTATGGGCAAGCAGGGAGCTAGAACGATT
CGCAGTTAATCCTGGCCTGTTAGAAACATCAGAAGGCTGTAGACAAATACTGGGACAGCTACAACCATCC
CTTCAGACAGGATCAGAAGAACTTAGATCATTATATAATACAGTAGCAACCCTCTATTGTGTGCATCAAA
GGATAGAGATAAAAGACACCAAGGAAGCTTTAGACAAGATAGAGGAAGAGCAAAACAAAAGTAAGACCAC
CGCACAGCAAGCGGCCGCTGATCTTCAGACCTGGAGGAGGAGATATGAGGGACAATTGGAGAAGTGAATT
ATATAAATATAAAGTAGTAAAAATTGAACCATTAGGAGTAGCACCCACCAAGGCAAAGAGAAGAGTGGTG
CAGAGAGAAAAAAGAGCAGTGGGAATAGGAGCTTTGTTCCTTGGGTTCTTGGGAGCAGCAGGAAGCACTA
TGGGCGCAGCGTCAATGACGCTGACGGTACAGGCCAGACAATTATTGTCTGGTATAGTGCAGCAGCAGAA
CAATTTGCTGAGGGCTATTGAGGCGCAACAGCATCTGTTGCAACTCACAGTCTGGGGCATCAAGCAGCTC
CAGGCAAGAATCCTGGCTGTGGAAAGATACCTAAAGGATCAACAGCTCCTGGGGATTTGGGGTTGCTCTG
GAAAACTCATTTGCACCACTGCTGTGCCTTGGAATGCTAGTTGGAGTAATAAATCTCTGGAACAGATTTG
GAATCACACGACCTGGATGGAGTGGGACAGAGAAATTAACAATTACACAAGCTTAATACACTCCTTAATT
GAAGAATCGCAAAACCAGCAAGAAAAGAATGAACAAGAATTATTGGAATTAGATAAATGGGCAAGTTTGT
GGAATTGGTTTAACATAACAAATTGGCTGTGGTATATAAAATTATTCATAATGATAGTAGGAGGCTTGGT
AGGTTTAAGAATAGTTTTTGCTGTACTTTCTATAGTGAATAGAGTTAGGCAGGGATATTCACCATTATCG
TTTCAGACCCACCTCCCAACCCCGAGGGGACCCATGCATTGCATCTCAATTAGTCAGCAACCAGGTGTGG
AAAGTCCCCAGGCTCCCCAGCAGGCAGAAGTATGCAAAGCATGCGTCTCAATTAGTCAGCAACCATAGTC
CCGCCCCTAACTCCGCCCATCCCGCCCCTAACTCCGCCCAGTTCCGCCCATTCTCCGCCCCATGGCTGAC
TAATTTTTTTTATTTATGCAGAGGCCGAGGCCGCCTCGGCCTCTGAGCTATTCCAGAAGTAGTGAGGAGG
CTTTTTTGGAGGCCTAGGCTTTTGCAAAAAGCTTTCTAGAGGTACCACCGGAGCTTACCATGACCGAGTA
CAAGCCCACGGTGCGCCTCGCCACCCGCGACGACGTCCCCAGGGCCGTACGCACCCTCGCCGCCGCGTTC
GCCGACTACCCCGCCACGCGCCACACCGTCGATCCGGACCGCCACATCGAGCGGGTCACCGAGCTGCAAG
AACTCTTCCTCACGCGCGTCGGGCTCGACATCGGCAAGGTGTGGGTCGCGGACGACGGCGCCGCCGTGGC
GGTCTGGACCACGCCGGAGAGCGTCGAAGCGGGGGCGGTGTTCGCCGAGATCGGCCCGCGCATGGCCGAG
TTGAGCGGTTCCCGGCTGGCCGCGCAGCAACAGATGGAAGGCCTCCTGGCGCCGCACCGGCCCAAGGAGC
CCGCGTGGTTCCTGGCCACCGTCGGCGTCTCGCCCGACCACCAGGGCAAGGGTCTGGGCAGCGCCGTCGT
GCTCCCCGGAGTGGAGGCGGCCGAGCGCGCCGGGGTGCCCGCCTTCCTGGAGACCTCCGCGCCCCGCAAC
CTCCCCTTCTACGAGCGGCTCGGCTTCACCGTCACCGCCGACGTCGAGGTGCCCGAAGGACCGCGCACCT
GGTGCATGACCCGCAAGCCCGGTGCCAGTTAACGAATTCTAGATCTTGAGACAAATGGCAGTATTCATCC
ACAATTTTAAAAGAAAAGGGGGGATTGGGGGGTACAGTGCAGGGGAAAGAATAGTAGACATAATAGCAAC
AGACATACAAACTAAAGAATTACAAAAACAAATTACAAAAATTCAAAATTTTCGGGTTTATTACAGGGAC
AGCAGAGATCCACTTTGGCGCCGGCTCGAGGCCTGCAGGTGCAAAGATGGATAAAGTTTTAAACAGAGAG
GAATCTTTGCAGCTAATGGACCTTCTAGGTCTTGAAAGGAGTGGGAATTGGCTCCGGTGCCCGTCAGTGG
GCAGAGCGCACATCGCCCACAGTCCCCGAGAAGTTGGGGGGAGGGGTCGGCAATTGAACCGGTGCCTAGA
GAAGGTGGCGCGGGGTAAACTGGGAAAGTGATGTCGTGTACTGGCTCCGCCTTTTTCCCGAGGGTGGGGG
AGAACCGTATATAAGTGCAGTAGTCGCCGTGAACGTTCTTTTTCGCAACGGGTTTGCCGCCAGAACACAG
GTAAGTGCCGTGTGTGGTTCCCGCGGGCCTGGCCTCTTTACGGGTTATGGCCCTTGCGTGCCTTGAATTA
CTTCCACCTGGCTGCAGTACGTGATTCTTGATCCCGAGCTTCGGGTTGGAAGTGGGTGGGAGAGTTCGAG
GCCTTGCGCTTAAGGAGCCCCTTCGCCTCGTGCTTGAGTTGAGGCCTGGCCTGGGCGCTGGGGCCGCCGC
GTGCGAATCTGGTGGCACCTTCGCGCCTGTCTCGCTGCTTTCGATAAGTCTCTAGCCATTTAAAATTTTT
GATGACCTGCTGCGACGCTTTTTTTCTGGCAAGATAGTCTTGTAAATGCGGGCCAAGATCTGCACACTGG
TATTTCGGTTTTTGGGGCCGCGGGCGGCGACGGGGCCCGTGCGTCCCAGCGCACATGTTCGGCGAGGCGG
GGCCTGCGAGCGCGGCCACCGAGAATCGGACGGGGGTAGTCTCAAGCTGGCCGGCCTGCTCTGGTGCCTG
GCCTCGCGCCGCCGTGTATCGCCCCGCCCTGGGCGGCAAGGCTGGCCCGGTCGGCACCAGTTGCGTGAGC
GGAAAGATGGCCGCTTCCCGGCCCTGCTGCAGGGAGCTCAAAATGGAGGACGCGGCGCTCGGGAGAGCGG
GCGGGTGAGTCACCCACACAAAGGAAAAGGGCCTTTCCGTCCTCAGCCGTCGCTTCATGTGACTCCACGG
AGTACCGGGCGCCGTCCAGGCACCTCGATTAGTTCTCGAGCTTTTGGAGTACGTCGTCTTTAGGTTGGGG
GGAGGGGTTTTATGCGATGGAGTTTCCCCACACTGAGTGGGTGGAGACTGAAGTTAGGCCAGCTTGGCAC
TTGATGTAATTCTCCTTGGAATTTGCCCTTTTTGAGTTTGGATCTTGGTTCATTCTCAAGCCTCAGACAG
TGGTTCAAAGTTTTTTTCTTCCATTTCAGGTGTCGTGAGGCTAGCACCGCCACCATGCCAGTCCCCGAGC
GCCCTGCAGCCGGCCCTGACTCTCCGCGGCCGGGCACCCGCAGGGCAGCCCCACGCGTGCTGTTCGGAGA
GTGGCTCCTTGGAGAGATCAGCAGCGGCTGCTATGAGGGGCTGCAGTGGCTGGACGAGGCCCGCACCTGT
TTCCGCGTGCCCTGGAAGCACTTCGCGCGCAAGGACCTGAGCGAGGCCGACGCGCGCATCTTCAAGGCCT
GGGCTGTGGCCCGCGGCAGGTGGCCGCCTAGCAGCAGGGGAGGTGGCCCGCCCCCCGAGGCTGAGACTGC
GGAGCGCGCCGGCTGGAAAACCAACTTCCGCTGCGCACTGCGCAGCACGCGTCGCTTCGTGATGCTGCGG
GATAACTCGGGGGACCCGGCCGACCCGCACAAGGTGTACGCGCTCAGCCGGGAGCTGTGCTGGCGAGAAG
GCCCAGGCACGGACCAGACTGAGGCAGAGGCCCCCGCAGCTGTCCCACCACCACAGGGTGGGCCCCCAGG
GCCATTCCTGGCACACACACATGCTGGACTCCAAGCCCCAGGCCCCCTCCCTGCCCCAGCTGGTGACAAG
GGGGACCTCCTGCTCCAGGCAGTGCAACAGAGCTGCCTGGCAGACCATCTGCTGACAGCGTCATGGGGGG
CAGATCCAGTCCCAACCAAGGCTCCTGGAGAGGGACAAGAAGGGCTTCCCCTGACTGGGGCCTGTGCTGG
AGGCCCAGGGCTCCCTGCTGGGGAGCTGTACGGGTGGGCAGTAGAGACGACCCCCAGCCCCGGGCCCCAG
CCCGCGGCACTAACGACAGGCGAGGCCGCGGCCCCAGAGTCCCCGCACCAGGCAGAGCCGTACCTGTCAC
CCTCCCCAAGCGCCTGCACCGCGGTGCAAGAGCCCAGCCCAGGGGCGCTGGACGTGACCATCATGTACAA
GGGCCGCACGGTGCTGCAGAAGGTGGTGGGACACCCGAGCTGCACGTTCCTATACGGCCCCCCAGACCCA
GCTGTCCGGGCCACAGACCCCCAGCAGGTAGCATTCCCCAGCCCTGCCGAGCTCCCGGACCAGAAGCAGC
TGCGCTACACGGAGGAACTGCTGCGGCACGTGGCCCCTGGGTTGCACCTGGAGCTTCGGGGGCCACAGCT
GTGGGCCCGGCGCATGGGCAAGTGCAAGGTGTACTGGGAGGTGGGCGGACCCCCAGGCTCCGCCAGCCCC
TCCACCCCAGCCTGCCTGCTGCCTCGGAACTGTGACACCCCCATCTTCGACTTCAGAGTCTTCTTCCAAG
AGCTGGTGGAATTCCGGGCACGGCAGCGCCGTGGCTCCCCACGCTATACCATCTACCTGGGCTTCGGGCA
GGACCTGTCAGCTGGGAGGCCCAAGGAGAAGAGCCTGGTCCTGGTGAAGCTGGAACCCTGGCTGTGCCGA
GTGCACCTAGAGGGCACGCAGCGTGAGGGTGTGTCTTCCCTGGATAGCAGCAGCCTCAGCCTCTGCCTGT
CCAGCGCCAACAGCCTCTATGACGACATCGAGTGCTTCCTTATGGAGCTGGAGCAGCCCGCCTAGTAATG
AACTAGTCCGTAACTTGAAAGTATTTCGATTTCTTGGCTTTATATATCTTGTGGAAAGGACGAGAAAGAA
GGGCGCGTTAAGCGTTCACGCGTTAAGTCGACAATCAACCTCTGGATTACAAAATTTGTGAAAGATTGAC
TGGTATTCTTAACTATGTTGCTCCTTTTACGCTATGTGGATACGCTGCTTTAATGCCTTTGTATCATGCT
ATTGCTTCCCGTATGGCTTTCATTTTCTCCTCCTTGTATAAATCCTGGTTGCTGTCTCTTTATGAGGAGT
TGTGGCCCGTTGTCAGGCAACGTGGCGTGGTGTGCACTGTGTTTGCTGACGCAACCCCCACTGGTTGGGG
CATTGCCACCACCTGTCAGCTCCTTTCCGGGACTTTCGCTTTCCCCCTCCCTATTGCCACGGCGGAACTC
ATCGCCGCCTGCCTTGCCCGCTGCTGGACAGGGGCTCGGCTGTTGGGCACTGACAATTCCGTGGTGTTGT
CGGGGAAATCATCGTCCTTTCCTTGGCTGCTCGCCTGTGTTGCCACCTGGATTCTGCGCGGGACGTCCTT
CTGCTACGTCCCTTCGGCCCTCAATCCAGCGGACCTTCCTTCCCGCGGCCTGCTGCCGGCTCTGCGGCCT
CTTCCGCGTCTTCGCCTTCGCCCTCAGACGAGTCGGATCTCCCTTTGGGCCGCCTCCCCGCGTCGACTTT
AAGACCAATGACTTACAAGGCAGCTGTAGATCTTAGCCACTTTTTAAAAGAAAAGGGGGGACTGGAAGGG
CTAATTCACTCCCAACGAAGACAAGATCTGCTTTTTGCTTGTACTGGGTCTCTCTGGTTAGACCAGATCT
GAGCCTGGGAGCTCTCTGGCTAACTAGGGAACCCACTGCTTAAGCCTCAATAAAGCTTGCCTTGAGTGCT
TCAAGTAGTGTGTGCCCGTCTGTTGTGTGACTCTGGTAACTAGAGATCCCTCAGACCCTTTTAGTCAGTG
TGGAAAATCTCTAGCAGTACGTATAGTAGTTCATGTCATCTTATTATTCAGTATTTATAACTTGCAAAGA
AATGAATATCAGAGAGTGAGAGGAACTTGTTTATTGCAGCTTATAATGGTTACAAATAAAGCAATAGCAT
CACAAATTTCACAAATAAAGCATTTTTTTCACTGCATTCTAGTTGTGGTTTGTCCAAACTCATCAATGTA
TCTTATCATGTCTGGCTCTAGCTATCCCGCCCCTAACTCCGCCCATCCCGCCCCTAACTCCGCCCAGTTC
CGCCCATTCTCCGCCCCATGGCTGACTAATTTTTTTTATTTATGCAGAGGCCGAGGCCGCCTCGGCCTCT
GAGCTATTCCAGAAGTAGTGAGGAGGCTTTTTTGGAGGCCTAGGGACGTACCCAATTCGCCCTATAGTGA
GTCGTATTACGCGCGCTCACTGGCCGTCGTTTTACAACGTCGTGACTGGGAAAACCCTGGCGTTACCCAA
CTTAATCGCCTTGCAGCACATCCCCCTTTCGCCAGCTGGCGTAATAGCGAAGAGGCCCGCACCGATCGCC
CTTCCCAACAGTTGCGCAGCCTGAATGGCGAATGGG
[124 nt withheld, positions 7247-7370]
C
[91 nt withheld, positions 7372-7462]
A
[49 nt withheld, positions 7464-7512]
CCTTTGACGTTGGAGTCCACGTTCTTT
[37 nt withheld, positions 7540-7576]
ACCCTATCTCGGTCTATTCTTTTGATTTATAAGGGATTTTGCCGATTTCGGCCTATTGGTTAAAAAATGA
GCTGATTTAACAAAAATTTAACGCGAATTTTAACAAAATATTAACGCTTACAATTTAGGTGGCACTTTTC
GGGGAAATGTGCGCGGAACCCCTATTTGTTTATTTTTCTAAATACATTCAAATATGTATCCGCTCATGAG
ACAATAACCCTGATAAATGCTTCAATAATATTGAAAAAGGAAGAGTATGAGTATTCAACATTTCCGTGTC
GCCCTTATTCCCTTTTTTGCGGCATTTTGCCTTCCTGTTTTTGCTCACCCAGAAACGCTGGTGAAAGTAA
AAGATGCTGAAGATCAGTTGGGTGCACGAGTGGGTTACATCGAACTGGATCTCAACAGCGGTAAGATCCT
TGAGAGTTTTCGCCCCGAAGAACGTTTTCCAATGATGAGCACTTTTAAAGTTCTGCTATGTGGCGCGGTA
TTATCCCGTATTGACGCCGGGCAAGAGCAACTCGGTCGCCGCATACACTATTCTCAGAATGACTTGGTTG
AGTACTCACCAGTCACAGAAAAGCATCTTACGGATGGCATGACAGTAAGAGAATTATGCAGTGCTGCCAT
AACCATGAGTGATAACACTGCGGCCAACTTACTTCTGACAACGATCGGAGGACCGAAGGAGCTAACCGCT
TTTTTGCACAACATGGGGGATCATGTAACTCGCCTTGATCGTTGGGAACCGGAGCTGAATGAAGCCATAC
CAAACGACGAGCGTGACACCACGATGCCTGTAGCAATGGCAACAACGTTGCGCAAACTATTAACTGGCGA
ACTACTTACTCTAGCTTCCCGGCAACAATTAATAGACTGGATGGAGGCGGATAAAGTTGCAGGACCACTT
CTGCGCTCGGCCCTTCCGGCTGGCTGGTTTATTGCTGATAAATCTGGAGCCGGTGAGCGTGGGTCTCGCG
GTATCATTGCAGCACTGGGGCCAGATGGTAAGCCCTCCCGTATCGTAGTTATCTACACGACGGGGAGTCA
GGCAACTATGGATGAACGAAATAGACAGATCGCTGAGATAGGTGCCTCACTGATTAAGCATTGGTAACTG
TCAGACCAAGTTTACTCATATATACTTTAGATTGATTTAAAACTTCATTTTTAATTTAAAAGGATCTAGG
TGAAGATCCTTTTTGATAATCTCATGACCAAAATCCCTTAACGTGAGTTTTCGTTCCACTGAGCGTCAGA
CCCCGTAGAAAAGATCAAAGGATCTTCTTGAGATCCTTTTTTTCTGCGCGTAATCTGCTGCTTGCAAACA
AAAAAACCACCGCTACCAGCGGTGGTTTGTTTGCCGGATCAAGAGCTACCAACTCTTTTTCCGAAGGTAA
CTGGCTTCAGCAGAGCGCAGATACCAAATACTGTTCTTCTAGTGTAGCCGTAGTTAGGCCACCACTTCAA
GAACTCTGTAGCACCGCCTACATACCTCGCTCTGCTAATCCTGTTACCAGTGGCTGCTGCCAGTGGCGAT
AAGTCGTGTCTTACCGGGTTGGACTCAAGACGATAGTTACCGGATAAGGCGCAGCGGTCGGGCTGAACGG
GGGGTTCGTGCACACAGCCCAGCTTGGAGCGAACGACCTACACCGAACTGAGATACCTACAGCGTGAGCT
ATGAGAAAGCGCCACGCTTCCCGAAGGGAGAAAGGCGGACAGGTATCCGGTAAGCGGCAGGGTCGGAACA
GGAGAGCGCACGAGGGAGCTTCCAGGGGGAAACGCCTGGTATCTTTATAGTCCTGTCGGGTTTCGCCACC
TCTGACTTGAGCGTCGATTTTTGTGATGCTCGTCAGGGGGGCGGAGCCTATGGAAAAACGCCAGCAACGC
GGCCTTTTTACGGTTCCTGGCCTTTTGCTGGCCTTTTGCTCACATGTTCTTTCCTGCGTTATCCCCTGAT
TCTGTGGATAACCGTATTACCGCCTTTGAGTGAGCTGATACCGCTCGCCGCAGCCGAACGACCGAGCGCA
GCGAGTCAGTGAGCGAGGAAGCGGAAGAGCGCCCAATACGCAAACCGCCTCTCCCCGCGCGTTGGCCGAT
TCATTAATGCAGCTGGCACGACAGGTTTCCCGACTGGAAAGCGGGCAGTGAGCGCAACGCAATTAATGTG
AGTTAGCTCACTCATTAGGCACCCCAGGCTTTACACTTTATGCTTCCGGCTCGTATGTTGTGTGGAATTG
TGAGCGGATAACAATTTCACACAGGAAACAGCTATGACCATGATTACGCCAAGCGCGCAATTAACCCTCA
CTAAAGGGAACAAAAGCTGGAGCTGCAAGC
Features (pLannotate 1.2.2; 31 found; start..end, strand, type, name):
      5..231     +  promoter       RSV promoter: Rous sarcoma virus enhancer/promoter
    232..412     +  LTR            5' LTR (truncated): truncated 5' long terminal repeat (LTR) from HIV-1
    459..584     +  misc_feature   HIV-1 Ψ: packaging signal of human immunodeficiency virus type 1
    568..931     +  CDS            HIV-1 gag (fragment): gag protein from human immunodeficiency virus 1; gag
   1077..1310    +  misc_feature   RRE: The Rev response element (RRE) of HIV-1 allows for Rev-dependent mRNA export from the nucleus to the cytoplasm.
   1687..1713    +  CDS            Rev (fragment): human immunodeficiency virus 1 (HIV-1) Rev protein; rev; enhances nuclear export of unspliced and incompletely spliced viral mRNAs
   1720..1743    +  promoter       SV40 promoter (fragment): SV40 early promoter
   1744..1815    +  promoter       SV40 promoter (fragment): SV40 enhancer and early promoter
   1839..1974    +  rep_origin     SV40 ori: SV40 origin of replication
   2020..2616    +  CDS            PuroR (fragment): puromycin N-acetyltransferase; pac from Streptomyces; confers resistance to puromycin
   2665..2782    +  misc_feature   cPPT/CTS: central polypurine tract and central termination sequence of HIV-1
   2847..2913    +  CDS            small t antigen (fragment): SV40 (simian virus 40) small t antigen
   2920..4098    +  promoter       EF-1α promoter: strong constitutive promoter for human elongation factor EF-1α
   4172..5662    +  CDS            IRF7: IRF7_HUMAN - Experimental evidence at protein level: Swiss-Prot protein existence level 1. Key transcriptional regulator of type I interferon (IFN)- dependent immune responses and plays a critical role in the innate immune response against DNA and RNA viruses. Regulates the transcription of type I IFN genes (IFN-alpha and IFN-beta) and IFN- stimulated genes (ISG) by binding to an interferon-stimulated response element (ISRE) in their promoters (PubMed:17574024, PubMed:32972995). Can efficiently activate both the IFN-beta (IFNB) and the IFN-alpha (IFNA) genes and mediate their induction via bot
   5678..5731    +  promoter       U6 promoter (fragment): RNA polymerase III promoter for human U6 snRNA
   5773..6361    +  misc_feature   WPRE: woodchuck hepatitis virus posttranscriptional regulatory element
   6412..6431    +  misc_feature   cPPT/CTS (fragment): central polypurine tract and central termination sequence of HIV-1
   6433..6666    +  LTR            3' LTR (ΔU3): self-inactivating 3' long terminal repeat (LTR) from HIV-1
   6744..6865    +  polyA_signal   SV40 poly(A) signal: SV40 polyadenylation signal
   6905..7040    +  rep_origin     SV40 ori: SV40 origin of replication
   7061..7079    -  promoter       T7 promoter: promoter for bacteriophage T7 RNA polymerase
   7087..7242    +  CDS            lacZα (fragment): LacZα fragment of β-galactosidase; lacZ fragment
   7247..7675    +  rep_origin     f1 ori (sequence partly withheld): f1 bacteriophage origin of replication; arrow indicates direction of (+) strand synthesis
   7728..7832    +  promoter       AmpR promoter: bla
   7833..8693    +  CDS            AmpR: β-lactamase; bla; confers resistance to ampicillin, carbenicillin, and related antibiotics
   8864..9452    +  rep_origin     ori: high-copy-number ColE1/pMB1/pBR322/pUC origin of replication
   9635..9727    +  CDS            lacI (fragment): lac repressor; lacI; The lac repressor binds to the lac operator to inhibit transcription in E. coli. This inhibition can be relieved by adding lactose or isopropyl-β-D-thiogalactopyranoside (IPTG).
   9740..9761    +  protein_bind   CAP binding site: CAP binding activates transcription in the presence of cAMP. E. coli catabolite activator protein
   9776..9806    +  promoter       lac promoter: promoter for the E. coli lac operon
   9814..9830    +  protein_bind   lac operator: The lac repressor binds to the lac operator to inhibit transcription in E. coli. This inhibition can be relieved by adding lactose or isopropyl-β-D-thiogalactopyranoside (IPTG). lac repressor encoded by lacI
   9875..9893    +  promoter       T3 promoter: promoter for bacteriophage T3 RNA polymerase
