[The description below was written by a language model from this plasmid's Addgene catalogue record and pLannotate feature annotations shown in this document.]
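Description:
TFORF2461 is a lentiviral mammalian expression plasmid built on the pLX_TRC317 backbone, carrying the human IRF7 open reading frame as one member of a barcoded transcription factor ORF collection. In bacteria it is maintained through a high-copy ColE1/pUC-type origin and selected with ampicillin via the β-lactamase gene. An f1 origin and remnants of a lac/lacZα cloning region flanked by T3 and T7 promoters are also annotated in the backbone. The depositor notes that the plasmid may recombine, a common issue for vectors carrying repeated LTRs.

The transfer cassette has a third-generation layout. An RSV promoter drives a truncated HIV-1 5' LTR, followed by the Ψ packaging signal with a partial gag sequence, the Rev response element for Rev-dependent export of the genomic RNA, and a cPPT/CTS. It ends in a ΔU3 self-inactivating 3' LTR with an SV40 polyadenylation signal downstream. Two expression units sit within the provirus. An SV40 early promoter/origin region drives puromycin N-acetyltransferase so that transduced cells can be selected. The strong constitutive EF-1α promoter drives IRF7, a key regulator of type I interferon genes and interferon-stimulated genes. A WPRE downstream of the ORF enhances transcript stability and expression.

The catalogue entry states that each ORF in the collection is paired with a unique 24-bp barcode, but this barcode is not annotated as a separate feature, so its position is not given by the table. A short U6 promoter fragment is detected between the ORF and the WPRE. The barcodes allow overexpressed transcription factors to be identified in pooled screens, such as those surveying factors that direct cell differentiation.
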