Addgene plasmid #142091: TFORF2461
Purpose: Lentiviral vector for overexpressing transcription factor ORFs with unique 24-bp barcodes. Barcodes facilitate identification of transcription factors in pooled screens.
Depositing lab: Feng Zhang. Depositing organization: Broad Institute. Publication: A transcription factor atlas of directed differentiation. Joung J, Ma S, Tay T, Geiger-Schuller KR, Kirchgatterer PC, Verdine VK, Guo B, Arias-Garcia MA, Allen WE, Singh A, Kuksenko O, Abudayyeh OO, Gootenberg JS, Fu Z, Macrae RK, Buenrostro JD, Regev A, Zhang F. Cell. 2023 Jan 5;186(1):209-229.e26. doi: 10.1016/j.cell.2022.11.026. PubMed 36608654.
Backbone
  Vector backbone: pLX_TRC317
  Backbone manufacturer: Broad Institute Genetic Perturbation Platform
  Backbone size w/o insert (bp): 8264
  Vector type: Mammalian Expression, Lentiviral
  Selectable markers: Puromycin
Growth in bacteria
  Bacterial resistance: Ampicillin, 100 μg/mL
  Growth temperature: 37°C
  Growth strain: NEB Stable
  Copy number: High Copy
Gene/Insert
  Gene/Insert name: IRF7
  Species: H. sapiens (human)
  Insert size (bp): 1652
  Entrez Gene: IRF7 (a.k.a. IMD39, IRF-7, IRF-7H, IRF7A, IRF7B, IRF7C, IRF7H)
  Promoter: EF1a
  Cloning method: Unknown
  Sequencing primers: 5′ GGGTGGAGACTGAAGTTAGGCCAG; 3′ CACATAGCGTAAAAGGAGCAACATAG
Terms and licenses: Academic/Nonprofit Terms; Industry Terms: Not Available to Industry
Depositor comments: NM_004031,XM_005252906,ENST00000397566,ENST00000330243 . The transcription factor ORF portion of this plasmid was synthesized by Genewiz. Please test multiple small colonies in case of plasmid recombination. To make this collection available in a timely manner, a portion of this collection was not fully sequenced by Addgene. If an Addgene verified full plasmid sequence is not available, please contact us prior to placing an order to request the full sequence.
How to cite: TFORF2461 was a gift from Feng Zhang (Addgene plasmid # 142091 ; http://n2t.net/addgene:142091 ; RRID:Addgene_142091)
