>Addgene plasmid #142091 | TFORF2461 | depositor partial sequence | sequence record 278410 | Insert
ACCGCCACCATGCCAGTCCCCGAGCGCCCTGCAGCCGGCCCTGACTCTCCGCGGCCGGGCACCCGCAGGG
CAGCCCCACGCGTGCTGTTCGGAGAGTGGCTCCTTGGAGAGATCAGCAGCGGCTGCTATGAGGGGCTGCA
GTGGCTGGACGAGGCCCGCACCTGTTTCCGCGTGCCCTGGAAGCACTTCGCGCGCAAGGACCTGAGCGAG
GCCGACGCGCGCATCTTCAAGGCCTGGGCTGTGGCCCGCGGCAGGTGGCCGCCTAGCAGCAGGGGAGGTG
GCCCGCCCCCCGAGGCTGAGACTGCGGAGCGCGCCGGCTGGAAAACCAACTTCCGCTGCGCACTGCGCAG
CACGCGTCGCTTCGTGATGCTGCGGGATAACTCGGGGGACCCGGCCGACCCGCACAAGGTGTACGCGCTC
AGCCGGGAGCTGTGCTGGCGAGAAGGCCCAGGCACGGACCAGACTGAGGCAGAGGCCCCCGCAGCTGTCC
CACCACCACAGGGTGGGCCCCCAGGGCCATTCCTGGCACACACACATGCTGGACTCCAAGCCCCAGGCCC
CCTCCCTGCCCCAGCTGGTGACAAGGGGGACCTCCTGCTCCAGGCAGTGCAACAGAGCTGCCTGGCAGAC
CATCTGCTGACAGCGTCATGGGGGGCAGATCCAGTCCCAACCAAGGCTCCTGGAGAGGGACAAGAAGGGC
TTCCCCTGACTGGGGCCTGTGCTGGAGGCCCAGGGCTCCCTGCTGGGGAGCTGTACGGGTGGGCAGTAGA
GACGACCCCCAGCCCCGGGCCCCAGCCCGCGGCACTAACGACAGGCGAGGCCGCGGCCCCAGAGTCCCCG
CACCAGGCAGAGCCGTACCTGTCACCCTCCCCAAGCGCCTGCACCGCGGTGCAAGAGCCCAGCCCAGGGG
CGCTGGACGTGACCATCATGTACAAGGGCCGCACGGTGCTGCAGAAGGTGGTGGGACACCCGAGCTGCAC
GTTCCTATACGGCCCCCCAGACCCAGCTGTCCGGGCCACAGACCCCCAGCAGGTAGCATTCCCCAGCCCT
GCCGAGCTCCCGGACCAGAAGCAGCTGCGCTACACGGAGGAACTGCTGCGGCACGTGGCCCCTGGGTTGC
ACCTGGAGCTTCGGGGGCCACAGCTGTGGGCCCGGCGCATGGGCAAGTGCAAGGTGTACTGGGAGGTGGG
CGGACCCCCAGGCTCCGCCAGCCCCTCCACCCCAGCCTGCCTGCTGCCTCGGAACTGTGACACCCCCATC
TTCGACTTCAGAGTCTTCTTCCAAGAGCTGGTGGAATTCCGGGCACGGCAGCGCCGTGGCTCCCCACGCT
ATACCATCTACCTGGGCTTCGGGCAGGACCTGTCAGCTGGGAGGCCCAAGGAGAAGAGCCTGGTCCTGGT
GAAGCTGGAACCCTGGCTGTGCCGAGTGCACCTAGAGGGCACGCAGCGTGAGGGTGTGTCTTCCCTGGAT
AGCAGCAGCCTCAGCCTCTGCCTGTCCAGCGCCAACAGCCTCTATGACGACATCGAGTGCTTCCTTATGG
AGCTGGAGCAGCCCGCCTAGTAATGAACTAGTCCGTAACTTGAAAGTATTTCGATTTCTTGGCTTTATAT
ATCTTGTGGAAAGGACGAGAAAGAAGGGCGCGTTAAGCGTTC
