>Addgene plasmid #142091 | TFORF2461 | depositor partial sequence | sequence record 278411 | Barcode
GAAAGAAGGGCGCGTTAAGCGTTC
